Addgene plasmid #231514: pHAGE2-TetO-Chim-Pchi
Purpose: Expresses Pigoraptor chileana chimeric Sox in mammalian cells, for lentivirus generation
Depositing lab: Ralf Jauch. Depositing organization: University of Hong Kong. Publication: The emergence of Sox and POU transcription factors predates the origins of animal stem cells. Gao Y, Tan DS, Girbig M, Hu H, Zhou X, Xie Q, Yeung SW, Lee KS, Ho SY, Cojocaru V, Yan J, Hochberg GKA, de Mendoza A, Jauch R. Nat Commun. 2024 Nov 14;15(1):9868. doi: 10.1038/s41467-024-54152-x. PubMed 39543096.
Backbone
  Vector backbone: pHAGE2-TetO
  Vector type: Lentiviral
Growth in bacteria
  Bacterial resistance: Ampicillin, 100 μg/mL
  Growth temperature: 37°C
  Growth strain: NEB Stable
  Copy number: High Copy
Gene/Insert
  Gene/Insert name: Pchi HMG flanked with N- and C-termini of mSox2
  Species: Chimera
  Cloning method: Gene Synthesis
Terms and licenses: Academic/Nonprofit Terms; Industry Terms: Not Available to Industry
How to cite: pHAGE2-TetO-Chim-Pchi was a gift from Ralf Jauch (Addgene plasmid # 231514 ; http://n2t.net/addgene:231514 ; RRID:Addgene_231514)
