[The description below was written by a language model from this plasmid's Addgene catalogue record and pLannotate feature annotations shown in this document.]
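Description:
pHAGE2-TetO-Chim-Pchi is a 7.3 kb HIV-1-based lentiviral transfer plasmid built on the pHAGE2-TetO backbone for inducible expression of a chimeric Sox transcription factor in mammalian cells. It is maintained in E. coli through a high-copy ColE1/pUC-type origin and an ampicillin resistance gene (β-lactamase with its own promoter). The viral portion carries a truncated 5' LTR, the Ψ packaging signal with an adjoining gag fragment, the Rev response element for Rev-dependent export of the genomic RNA, and a cPPT/CTS element that aids nuclear import. At the 3' end is a self-inactivating ΔU3 LTR region into which a loxP site is embedded. Because the 3' U3 is copied to both ends of the provirus during reverse transcription, such a site would be expected to flank the integrated cassette and permit Cre-mediated excision, although the record does not state this use. No mammalian selection marker or reporter is annotated.

The payload is a synthesized open reading frame in which the HMG DNA-binding domain of a Sox protein from the unicellular holozoan Pigoraptor chileana is flanked by the N- and C-terminal regions of mouse Sox2. The annotation software labels this roughly 960 bp coding sequence simply as Sox2, reflecting those mouse-derived flanks. Expression is driven by a tetracycline response element with seven tetO copies joined to a minimal CMV promoter, so transcription requires a tetracycline-controlled transactivator supplied separately, which this plasmid does not encode. A WPRE downstream of the coding sequence enhances transcript stability and expression. The plasmid is intended for producing lentivirus to deliver the chimera, in a study of whether Sox and POU factors predate animal stem cells.
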