Features (pLannotate 1.2.2; 27 found; start..end, strand, type, name):
    377..634     +  LTR            5' LTR (truncated): truncated 5' long terminal repeat (LTR) from HIV-1
    681..806     +  misc_feature   HIV-1 Ψ: packaging signal of human immunodeficiency virus type 1
    790..1128    +  CDS            HIV-1 gag (fragment): gag protein from human immunodeficiency virus 1; gag
   1303..1536    +  misc_feature   RRE: The Rev response element (RRE) of HIV-1 allows for Rev-dependent mRNA export from the nucleus to the cytoplasm.
   1913..2013    +  CDS            Rev (fragment): human immunodeficiency virus 1 (HIV-1) Rev protein; rev; enhances nuclear export of unspliced and incompletely spliced viral mRNAs
   2058..2175    +  misc_feature   cPPT/CTS: central polypurine tract and central termination sequence of HIV-1
   2217..2237    -  promoter       SV40 promoter (fragment): SV40 enhancer and early promoter
   2251..2521    +  protein_bind   tetracycline response element: contains seven copies of the tetracycline operator tetO tetracycline repressor TetR
   2532..2549    +  misc_feature   MCS (fragment): pUC18/19 multiple cloning site
   2549..2616    +  promoter       tight TRE promoter (fragment): Tet-responsive promoter PTight, consisting of seven tet operator sequences followed by the minimal CMV promoter
   2691..3647    +  CDS            Sox2: SOX2_MOUSE - Also known as Sox-2. Experimental evidence at protein level: Swiss-Prot protein existence level 1. Transcription factor that forms a trimeric complex with POU5F1 (OCT3/4) on DNA and controls the expression of a number of genes involved in embryonic development such as YES1, FGF4, UTF1 and ZFP206 (PubMed:15863505, PubMed:17097055, PubMed:19740739). Binds to the proximal enhancer region of NANOG (PubMed:15863505). Critical for early embryogenesis and for embryonic stem cell pluripotency (By similarity). Downstream SRRT target that mediates the promotion of neural stem cell self-rene
   3670..4258    +  misc_feature   WPRE: woodchuck hepatitis virus posttranscriptional regulatory element
   4311..4330    +  misc_feature   cPPT/CTS (fragment): central polypurine tract and central termination sequence of HIV-1
   4332..4367    +  LTR            3' LTR (ΔU3) (fragment): self-inactivating 3' long terminal repeat (LTR) from HIV-1
   4388..4421    +  protein_bind   loxP: Cre-mediated recombination occurs in the 8-bp core sequence (GCATACAT). Cre recombinase
   4440..4620    +  LTR            5' LTR (truncated): truncated 5' long terminal repeat (LTR) from HIV-1
   4753..4857    +  promoter       AmpR promoter: bla
   4858..5718    +  CDS            AmpR: β-lactamase; bla; confers resistance to ampicillin, carbenicillin, and related antibiotics
   5889..6477    +  rep_origin     ori: high-copy-number ColE1/pMB1/pBR322/pUC origin of replication
   6660..6714    +  CDS            lacI (fragment): lac repressor; lacI; The lac repressor binds to the lac operator to inhibit transcription in E. coli. This inhibition can be relieved by adding lactose or isopropyl-β-D-thiogalactopyranoside (IPTG).
   6720..6813    +  rep_origin     SV40 ori (fragment): SV40 origin of replication
   6838..6875    +  CDS            lacI (fragment): lac repressor; lacI; The lac repressor binds to the lac operator to inhibit transcription in E. coli. This inhibition can be relieved by adding lactose or isopropyl-β-D-thiogalactopyranoside (IPTG).
   6888..6909    +  protein_bind   CAP binding site: CAP binding activates transcription in the presence of cAMP. E. coli catabolite activator protein
   6924..6954    +  promoter       lac promoter: promoter for the E. coli lac operon
   6962..6978    +  protein_bind   lac operator: The lac repressor binds to the lac operator to inhibit transcription in E. coli. This inhibition can be relieved by adding lactose or isopropyl-β-D-thiogalactopyranoside (IPTG). lac repressor encoded by lacI
   7012..7095    +  polyA_signal   SV40 poly(A) signal (fragment): SV40 polyadenylation signal
   7262..329     +  CDS            nef (fragment) (across the origin): NEF_HV1BR - Experimental evidence at protein level: Swiss-Prot protein existence level 1. Extracellular Nef protein targets CD4(+) T-lymphocytes for apoptosis by interacting with CXCR4 surface receptors (PubMed:14990729). From Human immunodeficiency virus type 1 group M subtype B (isolate BRU/LAI) (HIV-1).
>Addgene plasmid #231514 | pHAGE2-TetO-Chim-Pchi | addgene full sequence | sequence record 465406 | Addgene NGS Result
TGGAAGGGCTAATTCACTCCCAAAGAAGACAAGATATCCTTGATCTGTGGATCTACCACACACAAGGCTA
CTTCCCTGATTAGCAGAACTACACACCAGGGCCAGGGGTCAGATATCCACTGACCTTTGGATGGTGCTAC
AAGCTAGTACCAGTTGAGCCAGATAAGGTAGAAGAGGCCAATAAAGGAGAGAACACCAGCTTGTTACACC
CTGTGAGCCTGCATGGGATGGATGACCCGGAGAGAGAAGTGTTAGAGTGGAGGTTTGACAGCCGCCTAGC
ATTTCATCACGTGGCCCGAGAGCTGCATCCGGAGTACTTCAAGAACTGCTGATATCGAGCTTGCTACAAG
GGACTTTCCGCTGGGGACTTTCCAGGGAGGCGTGGCCTGGGCGGGACTGGGGAGTGGCGAGCCCTCAGAT
CCTGCATATAAGCAGCTGCTTTTTGCCTGTACTGGGTCTCTCTGGTTAGACCAGATCTGAGCCTGGGAGC
TCTCTGGCTAACTAGGGAACCCACTGCTTAAGCCTCAATAAAGCTTGCCTTGAGTGCTTCAAGTAGTGTG
TGCCCGTCTGTTGTGTGACTCTGGTAACTAGAGATCCCTCAGACCCTTTTAGTCAGTGTGGAAAATCTCT
AGCAGTGGCGCCCGAACAGGGACTTGAAAGCGAAAGGGAAACCAGAGGAGCTCTCTCGACGCAGGACTCG
GCTTGCTGAAGCGCGCACGGCAAGAGGCGAGGGGCGGCGACTGGTGAGTACGCCAAAAATTTTGACTAGC
GGAGGCTAGAAGGAGAGAGATGGGTGCGAGAGCGTCAGTATTAAGCGGGGGAGAATTAGATCGCGATGGG
AAAAAATTCGGTTAAGGCCAGGGGGAAAGAAAAAATATAAATTAAAACATATAGTATGGGCAAGCAGGGA
GCTAGAACGATTCGCAGTTAATCCTGGCCTGTTAGAAACATCAGAAGGCTGTAGACAAATACTGGGACAG
CTACAACCATCCCTTCAGACAGGATCAGAAGAACTTAGATCATTATATAATACAGTAGCAACCCTCTATT
GTGTGCATCAAAGGATAGAGATAAAAGACACCAAGGAAGCTTTAGACAAGATAGAGGAAGAGCAAAACAA
AAGTAAGACCACCGCACAGCAAGCGGCCGGCCGCTGATCTTCAGACCTGGAGGAGGAGATATGAGGGACA
ATTGGAGAAGTGAATTATATAAATATAAAGTAGTAAAAATTGAACCATTAGGAGTAGCACCCACCAAGGC
AAAGAGAAGAGTGGTGCAGAGAGAAAAAAGAGCAGTGGGAATAGGAGCTTTGTTCCTTGGGTTCTTGGGA
GCAGCAGGAAGCACTATGGGCGCAGCGTCAATGACGCTGACGGTACAGGCCAGACAATTATTGTCTGGTA
TAGTGCAGCAGCAGAACAATTTGCTGAGGGCTATTGAGGCGCAACAGCATCTGTTGCAACTCACAGTCTG
GGGCATCAAGCAGCTCCAGGCAAGAATCCTGGCTGTGGAAAGATACCTAAAGGATCAACAGCTCCTGGGG
ATTTGGGGTTGCTCTGGAAAACTCATTTGCACCACTGCTGTGCCTTGGAATGCTAGTTGGAGTAATAAAT
CTCTGGAACAGATTTGGAATCACACGACCTGGATGGAGTGGGACAGAGAAATTAACAATTACACAAGCTT
AATACACTCCTTAATTGAAGAATCGCAAAACCAGCAAGAAAAGAATGAACAAGAATTATTGGAATTAGAT
AAATGGGCAAGTTTGTGGAATTGGTTTAACATAACAAATTGGCTGTGGTATATAAAATTATTCATAATGA
TAGTAGGAGGCTTGGTAGGTTTAAGAATAGTTTTTGCTGTACTTTCTATAGTGAATAGAGTTAGGCAGGG
ATATTCACCATTATCGTTTCAGACCCACCTCCCAACCCCGAGGGGACCCGACAGGCCCGAAGGAATAGAA
GAAGAAGGTGGAGAGAGAGACAGAGACAGATCCATTCGATTAGTGAACGGATCTCGACGGTATCGCCGAA
TTCACAAATGGCAGTATTCATCCACAATTTTAAAAGAAAAGGGGGGATTGGGGGGTACAGTGCAGGGGAA
AGAATAGTAGACATAATAGCAACAGACATACAAACTAAAGAATTACAAAAACAAATTACAAAAATTCAAA
ATTTTCGGGTTTATTACAGGGACAGCAGAGATCCAGTTTGGACTAGTCCACACCCTAACTGACACACTCG
AGTTTACCACTCCCTATCAGTGATAGAGAAAAGTGAAAGTCGAGTTTACCACTCCCTATCAGTGATAGAG
AAAAGTGAAAGTCGAGTTTACCACTCCCTATCAGTGATAGAGAAAAGTGAAAGTCGAGTTTACCACTCCC
TATCAGTGATAGAGAAAAGTGAAAGTCGAGTTTACCACTCCCTATCAGTGATAGAGAAAAGTGAAAGTCG
AGTTTACCACTCCCTATCAGTGATAGAGAAAAGTGAAAGTCGAGTTTACCACTCCCTATCAGTGATAGAG
AAAAGTGAAAGTCGAGCTCGGTACCCGGGTCGAGGTAGGCATGTACGGTGGGAGGCCTATATAAGCAGAG
CTCGTTTAGTGAACCGTCAGATCGCCTGGAGACGCCATCCACGCTGTTTTGACCTCCATAGAAGACACCG
GGACCGATCCAGCCTGCGGCCACCACCGGTATGTATAACATGATGGAGACTGAGCTGAAACCACCAGGTC
CACAGCAGGCATCCGGTGGCGGCGGTGGCGGCGGTAATGCAACAGCCGCCGCAACTGGAGGAAACCAGAA
GAACAGTCCCAGCCACATTAAGCGGCCCATGAATAGTTTCATGGTGTGGGCACAGATGATGAGAAAAGAA
CTGACCCAGAAGCATCCCGACCTGCATAACGCTGAGATTAGCAAGAGACTGGGAGAAATGTGGAAGGAGC
TGCCTGAGTCCGACAAACAGCCTTACGTTGAGAGAGCTCAGGCCCTCAAACAACTCCACGAGCAGGAGTT
TCCATACTACAAATACAGGCCCAGGAGGAAATCCTCCACTCTCATGAAGAAGGACAAGTATACACTGCCC
GGAGGACTCCTCGCTCCCGGCGGAAATTCCATGGCTAGCGGTGTGGGAGTCGGAGCCGGACTGGGTGCCG
GAGTGAACCAGAGAATGGACAGTTATGCCCATATGAATGGCTGGAGCAACGGTTCCTACAGTATGATGCA
GGAGCAGCTCGGATACCCACAACATCCAGGACTGAACGCTCACGGAGCCGCACAAATGCAACCTATGCAT
CGCTACGACGTTAGCGCCCTCCAGTACAACAGCATGACATCCAGCCAAACCTACATGAATGGAAGCCCTA
CTTACAGCATGAGTTACTCTCAGCAGGGTACACCAGGCATGGCACTGGGTAGTATGGGCAGCGTGGTGAA
ATCTGAAGCAAGCAGCAGCCCTCCAGTGGTGACAAGTTCCTCCCACAGCCGCGCTCCATGTCAGGCCGGT
GATCTGAGGGATATGATCTCCATGTATCTGCCAGGAGCTGAAGTCCCAGAACCTGCAGCACCCAGCAGGC
TCCATATGGCCCAGCATTATCAGTCTGGGCCCGTGCCTGGTACAGCCATAAACGGCACACTCCCACTGTC
TCATATGTAAGTCGACATCGATAGATCCTAATCAACCTCTGGATTACAAAATTTGTGAAAGATTGACTGG
TATTCTTAACTATGTTGCTCCTTTTACGCTATGTGGATACGCTGCTTTAATGCCTTTGTATCATGCTATT
GCTTCCCGTATGGCTTTCATTTTCTCCTCCTTGTATAAATCCTGGTTGCTGTCTCTTTATGAGGAGTTGT
GGCCCGTTGTCAGGCAACGTGGCGTGGTGTGCACTGTGTTTGCTGACGCAACCCCCACTGGTTGGGGCAT
TGCCACCACCTGTCAGCTCCTTTCCGGGACTTTCGCTTTCCCCCTCCCTATTGCCACGGCGGAACTCATC
GCCGCCTGCCTTGCCCGCTGCTGGACAGGGGCTCGGCTGTTGGGCACTGACAATTCCGTGGTGTTGTCGG
GGAAATCATCGTCCTTTCCTTGGCTGCTCGCCTGTGTTGCCACCTGGATTCTGCGCGGGACGTCCTTCTG
CTACGTCCCTTCGGCCCTCAATCCAGCGGACCTTCCTTCCCGCGGCCTGCTGCCGGCTCTGCGGCCTCTT
CCGCGTCTTCGCCTTCGCCCTCAGACGAGTCGGATCTCCCTTTGGGCCGCCTCCCCGCCTGGTACCTTTA
AGACCAATGACTTACAAGGCAGCTGTAGATCTTAGCCACTTTTTAAAAGAAAAGGGGGGACTGGAAGGGC
TAATTCACTCCCAACGAAGACAAGATCACCTGCAGGACAGGCGCGCCATAACTTCGTATAGCATACATTA
TACGAAGTTATCTGCTTTTTGCTTGTACTGGGTCTCTCTGGTTAGACCAGATCTGAGCCTGGGAGCTCTC
TGGCTAACTAGGGAACCCACTGCTTAAGCCTCAATAAAGCTTGCCTTGAGTGCTTCAAGTAGTGTGTGCC
CGTCTGTTGTGTGACTCTGGTAACTAGAGATCCCTCAGACCCTTTTAGTCAGTGTGGAAAATCTCTAGCA
CCCGGGCGATTAAGGAAAGGGCTAGATCATTCTTGAAGACGAAAGGGCCTCGTGATACGCCTATTTTTAT
AGGTTAATGTCATGATAATAATGGTTTCTTAGACGTCAGGTGGCACTTTTCGGGGAAATGTGCGCGGAAC
CCCTATTTGTTTATTTTTCTAAATACATTCAAATATGTATCCGCTCATGAGACAATAACCCTGATAAATG
CTTCAATAATATTGAAAAAGGAAGAGTATGAGTATTCAACATTTCCGTGTCGCCCTTATTCCCTTTTTTG
CGGCATTTTGCCTTCCTGTTTTTGCTCACCCAGAAACGCTGGTGAAAGTAAAAGATGCTGAAGATCAGTT
GGGTGCACGAGTGGGTTACATCGAACTGGATCTCAACAGCGGTAAGATCCTTGAGAGTTTTCGCCCCGAA
GAACGTTTTCCAATGATGAGCACTTTTAAAGTTCTGCTATGTGGCGCGGTATTATCCCGTGTTGACGCCG
GGCAAGAGCAACTCGGTCGCCGCATACACTATTCTCAGAATGACTTGGTTGAGTACTCACCAGTCACAGA
AAAGCATCTTACGGATGGCATGACAGTAAGAGAATTATGCAGTGCTGCCATAACCATGAGTGATAACACT
GCGGCCAACTTACTTCTGACAACGATCGGAGGACCGAAGGAGCTAACCGCTTTTTTGCACAACATGGGGG
ATCATGTAACTCGCCTTGATCGTTGGGAACCGGAGCTGAATGAAGCCATACCAAACGACGAGCGTGACAC
CACGATGCCTGTAGCAATGGCAACAACGTTGCGCAAACTATTAACTGGCGAACTACTTACTCTAGCTTCC
CGGCAACAATTAATAGACTGGATGGAGGCGGATAAAGTTGCAGGACCACTTCTGCGCTCGGCCCTTCCGG
CTGGCTGGTTTATTGCTGATAAATCTGGAGCCGGTGAGCGTGGGTCTCGCGGTATCATTGCAGCACTGGG
GCCAGATGGTAAGCCCTCCCGTATCGTAGTTATCTACACGACGGGGAGTCAGGCAACTATGGATGAACGA
AATAGACAGATCGCTGAGATAGGTGCCTCACTGATTAAGCATTGGTAACTGTCAGACCAAGTTTACTCAT
ATATACTTTAGATTGATTTAAAACTTCATTTTTAATTTAAAAGGATCTAGGTGAAGATCCTTTTTGATAA
TCTCATGACCAAAATCCCTTAACGTGAGTTTTCGTTCCACTGAGCGTCAGACCCCGTAGAAAAGATCAAA
GGATCTTCTTGAGATCCTTTTTTTCTGCGCGTAATCTGCTGCTTGCAAACAAAAAAACCACCGCTACCAG
CGGTGGTTTGTTTGCCGGATCAAGAGCTACCAACTCTTTTTCCGAAGGTAACTGGCTTCAGCAGAGCGCA
GATACCAAATACTGTTCTTCTAGTGTAGCCGTAGTTAGGCCACCACTTCAAGAACTCTGTAGCACCGCCT
ACATACCTCGCTCTGCTAATCCTGTTACCAGTGGCTGCTGCCAGTGGCGATAAGTCGTGTCTTACCGGGT
TGGACTCAAGACGATAGTTACCGGATAAGGCGCAGCGGTCGGGCTGAACGGGGGGTTCGTGCACACAGCC
CAGCTTGGAGCGAACGACCTACACCGAACTGAGATACCTACAGCGTGAGCTATGAGAAAGCGCCACGCTT
CCCGAAGGGAGAAAGGCGGACAGGTATCCGGTAAGCGGCAGGGTCGGAACAGGAGAGCGCACGAGGGAGC
TTCCAGGGGGAAACGCCTGGTATCTTTATAGTCCTGTCGGGTTTCGCCACCTCTGACTTGAGCGTCGATT
TTTGTGATGCTCGTCAGGGGGGCGGAGCCTATGGAAAAACGCCAGCAACGCGGCCTTTTTACGGTTCCTG
GCCTTTTGCTGGCCTTTTGCTCACATGTTCTTTCCTGCGTTATCCCCTGATTCTGTGGATAACCGTATTA
CCGCCTTTGAGTGAGCTGATACCGCTCGCCGCAGCCGAACGACCGAGCGCAGCGAGTCAGTGAGCGAGGA
AGCGGAAGAGCGCCCAATACGCAAACCGCCTCTCCCCGCGCGTTGGCCGATTCATTAATGCAGCAAGCTC
ATGGCTGACTAATTTTTTTTATTTATGCAGAGGCCGAGGCCGCCTCGGCCTCTGAGCTATTCCAGAAGTA
GTGAGGAGGCTTTTTTGGAGGCCTAGGCTTTTGCAAAAAGCTCCCCGTGGCACGACAGGTTTCCCGACTG
GAAAGCGGGCAGTGAGCGCAACGCAATTAATGTGAGTTAGCTCACTCATTAGGCACCCCAGGCTTTACAC
TTTATGCTTCCGGCTCGTATGTTGTGTGGAATTGTGAGCGGATAACAATTTCACACAGGAAACAGCTATG
ACATGATTACGAATTTCACAAATAAAGCATTTTTTTCACTGCATTCTAGTTGTGGTTTGTCCAAACTCAT
CAATGTATCTTATCATGTCTGGATCAACTGGATAACTCAAGCTAACCAAAATCATCCCAAACTTCCCACC
CCATACCCTATTACCACTGCCAATTACCTGTGGTTTCATTTACTCTAAACCTGTGATTCCTCTGAATTAT
TTTCATTTTAAAGAAATTGTATTTGTTAAATATGTACTACAAACTTAGTAGT
